>Addgene plasmid #224734 | pcDNA3.1-HA-GTSE1-S718A | addgene full sequence | sequence record 448811 | Addgene NGS Result
GACGGATCGGGAGATCTCCCGATCCCCTATGGTGCACTCTCAGTACAATCTGCTCTGATGCCGCATAGTT
AAGCCAGTATCTGCTCCCTGCTTGTGTGTTGGAGGTCGCTGAGTAGTGCGCGAGCAAAATTTAAGCTACA
ACAAGGCAAGGCTTGACCGACAATTGCATGAAGAATCTGCTTAGGGTTAGGCGTTTTGCGCTGCTTCGCG
ATGTACGGGCCAGATATACGCGTTGACATTGATTATTGACTAGTTATTAATAGTAATCAATTACGGGGTC
ATTAGTTCATAGCCCATATATGGAGTTCCGCGTTACATAACTTACGGTAAATGGCCCGCCTGGCTGACCG
CCCAACGACCCCCGCCCATTGACGTCAATAATGACGTATGTTCCCATAGTAACGCCAATAGGGACTTTCC
ATTGACGTCAATGGGTGGAGTATTTACGGTAAACTGCCCACTTGGCAGTACATCAAGTGTATCATATGCC
AAGTACGCCCCCTATTGACGTCAATGACGGTAAATGGCCCGCCTGGCATTATGCCCAGTACATGACCTTA
TGGGACTTTCCTACTTGGCAGTACATCTACGTATTAGTCATCGCTATTACCATGGTGATGCGGTTTTGGC
AGTACATCAATGGGCGTGGATAGCGGTTTGACTCACGGGGATTTCCAAGTCTCCACCCCATTGACGTCAA
TGGGAGTTTGTTTTGGCACCAAAATCAACGGGACTTTCCAAAATGTCGTAACAACTCCGCCCCATTGACG
CAAATGGGCGGTAGGCGTGTACGGTGGGAGGTCTATATAAGCAGAGCTCTCTGGCTAACTAGAGAACCCA
CTGCTTACTGGCTTATCGAAATTAATACGACTCACTATAGGGAGACCCAAGCTTACCATGGCCTACCCCT
ACGACGTGCCCGACTACGCCTCCCTCGGATCCATGGAAGGAGGCGGCGGCCGCGATGAGCCTTCAGCCTG
CCGGGCAGGGGACGTGAACATGGATGACCCTAAGAAGGAAGACATTCTTCTTTTGGCCGATGAAAAATTT
GACTTCGATCTTTCATTGTCTTCTTCGAGTGCAAATGAAGATGATGAAGTCTTCTTCGGACCCTTTGGAC
ATAAAGAAAGATGTATTGCTGCCAGCTTGGAATTAAATAATCCGGTTCCCGAACAGCCTCCGTTGCCCAC
ATCTGAGAGTCCCTTTGCCTGGAGCCCTCTGGCCGGGGAGAAGTTCGTGGAGGTGTACAAAGAAGCTCAC
TTACTGGCTTTACACATTGAGAGCAGCAGCCGGAACCAGGCAGCCCAAGCTGCCAAGCCTGAAGACCCTC
GGAGCCAGGGCGTGGAAAGATTCATACAGGAGTCAAAATTAAAAATAAACCTCTTTGAGAAAGAAAAGGA
AATGAAGAAAAGCCCCACGTCTCTTAAAAGGGAGACATACTACCTGTCAGACAGCCCCTTGCTGGGGCCC
CCTGTGGGTGAGCCTCGGCTCTTGGCCTCCTCCCCGGCCCTGCCCAGCTCTGGTGCCCAGGCCCGCCTCA
CCCGGGCGCCGGGGCCTCCGCACTCTGCTCATGCTTTGCCCAGGGAATCATGCACTGCTCATGCTGCAAG
TCAGGCAGCGACTCAGAGGAAGCCCGGGACCAAATTGCTGCTGCCTCGAGCGGCCTCTGTTAGAGGAAGA
AGCATCCCTGGGGCTGCGGAGAAGCCCAAGAAAGAGATTCCAGCTAGTCCTTCCAGGACAAAAATCCCAG
CTGAGAAGGAATCCCACCGGGATGTTCTCCCTGACAAACCTGCCCCGGGTGCTGTCAATGTGCCGGCCGC
CGGAAGCCACTTGGGCCAGGGCAAGCGGGCGATCCCTGTTCCAAACAAGTTGGGGCTGAAGAAGACCCTG
TTAAAAGCACCCGGCTCTACCAGCAATCTCGCAAGGAAGTCCTCCTCGGGGCCTGTTTGGAGCGGGGCAT
CCAGTGCGTGCACATCCCCAGCAGTGGGCAAAGCTAAATCAAGTGAATTTGCAAGTATTCCTGCAAATAG
CTCCCGGCCTCTGTCAAACATCAGCAAGTCAGGCAGAATGGGACCCGCCATGCTGCGGCCAGCTCTGCCT
GCAGGCCCTGTGGGGGCATCCTCCTGGCAGGCCAAGCGGGTCGATGTTTCTGAGCTGGCAGCGGAGCAGC
TCACGGCACCCCCCTCAGCATCCCCCACCCAACCCCAGACTCCGGAAGGTGGCGGCCAGTGGCTGAACTC
CAGTTGCGCTTGGTCAGAATCTTCTCAATTGAATAAGACTAGAAGTATCAGACGGCGAGATTCCTGTCTA
AATTCCAAGACAAAGGTTATGCCTACTCCTACAAATCAATTTAAAATTCCTAAGTTTTCTATTGGTGACT
CCCCGGACAGCTCAACACCAAAGCTTTCGCGGGCACAGCGGCCGCAGTCGTGCACGTCAGTTGGCAGGGT
CACTGTCCACAGCACCCCGGTTAGACGCTCATCTGGGCCAGCACCACAAAGCCTGCTGAGCGCATGGCGT
GTGTCAGCCTTGCCCACACCCGCCAGCCGGCGCTGCTCTGGCCTTCCACCGATGACCCCCAAAACGATGC
CCAGGGCCGTGGGCTCTCCCCTGTGTGTGCCAGCTCGGAGACGTTCCTCTGAGCCCCGCAAGAACTCTGC
AATGAGAACTGAACCAACAAGGGAGAGCAACAGAAAGACAGATTCCAGGCTGGTGGATGTGTCCCCTGAC
AGGGGTTCTCCTCCTTCCCGTGTGCCTCAGGCACTTAACTTTTCTCCAGAGGAAAGCGATTCTACTTTCT
CCAAAAGTACTGCCACAGAAGTAGCTCGGGAGGAAGCCAAGCCGGGTGGAGATGCAGCCCCTAGTGAGGC
TCTTCTTGTAGATATCAAACTGGAACCACTCGCGGTCACTCCAGATGCTGCAAGCCAGCCCCTCATTGAC
CTTCCTCTCATCGACTTCTGCGATACCCCAGAAGCACACGTGGCTGTAGGATCTGAAAGCAGGCCTCTGA
TCGACCTCATGACAAACACTCCAGACATGAATAAAAATGTGGCCAAACCTTCACCGGTGGTGGGACAGCT
CATAGACCTGAGCGCCCCTCTGATCCAGCTGAGCCCTGAGGCTGACAAGGAGAACGTGGATTCCCCACTC
CTCAAGTTCTAAGTCGAGCATGCATCTAGAGGGCCCTATTCTATAGTGTCACCTAAATGCTAGAGCTCGC
TGATCAGCCTCGACTGTGCCTTCTAGTTGCCAGCCATCTGTTGTTTGCCCCTCCCCCGTGCCTTCCTTGA
CCCTGGAAGGTGCCACTCCCACTGTCCTTTCCTAATAAAATGAGGAAATTGCATCGCATTGTCTGAGTAG
GTGTCATTCTATTCTGGGGGGTGGGGTGGGGCAGGACAGCAAGGGGGAGGATTGGGAAGACAATAGCAGG
CATGCTGGGGATGCGGTGGGCTCTATGGCTTCTGAGGCGGAAAGAACCAGCTGGGGCTCTAGGGGGTATC
CCC
[124 nt withheld, positions 3504-3627]
C
[91 nt withheld, positions 3629-3719]
A
[49 nt withheld, positions 3721-3769]
CCTTTGACGTTGGAGTCCACGTTCTTT
[37 nt withheld, positions 3797-3833]
ACCCTATCTCGGTCTATTCTTTTGATTTATAAGGGATTTTGCCGATTTCGGCCTATTGGTTAAAAAATGA
GCTGATTTAACAAAAATTTAACGCGAATTAATTCTGTGGAATGTGTGTCAGTTAGGGTGTGGAAAGTCCC
CAGGCTCCCCAGCAGGCAGAAGTATGCAAAGCATGCATCTCAATTAGTCAGCAACCAGGTGTGGAAAGTC
CCCAGGCTCCCCAGCAGGCAGAAGTATGCAAAGCATGCATCTCAATTAGTCAGCAACCATAGTCCCGCCC
CTAACTCCGCCCATCCCGCCCCTAACTCCGCCCAGTTCCGCCCATTCTCCGCCCCATGGCTGACTAATTT
TTTTTATTTATGCAGAGGCCGAGGCCGCCTCTGCCTCTGAGCTATTCCAGAAGTAGTGAGGAGGCTTTTT
TGGAGGCCTAGGCTTTTGCAAAAAGCTCCCGGGAGCTTGTATATCCATTTTCGGATCTGATCAAGAGACA
GGATGAGGATCGTTTCGCATGATTGAACAAGATGGATTGCACGCAGGTTCTCCGGCCGCTTGGGTGGAGA
GGCTATTCGGCTATGACTGGGCACAACAGACAATCGGCTGCTCTGATGCCGCCGTGTTCCGGCTGTCAGC
GCAGGGGCGCCCGGTTCTTTTTGTCAAGACCGACCTGTCCGGTGCCCTGAATGAACTGCAGGACGAGGCA
GCGCGGCTATCGTGGCTGGCCACGACGGGCGTTCCTTGCGCAGCTGTGCTCGACGTTGTCACTGAAGCGG
GAAGGGACTGGCTGCTATTGGGCGAAGTGCCGGGGCAGGATCTCCTGTCATCTCACCTTGCTCCTGCCGA
GAAAGTATCCATCATGGCTGATGCAATGCGGCGGCTGCATACGCTTGATCCGGCTACCTGCCCATTCGAC
CACCAAGCGAAACATCGCATCGAGCGAGCACGTACTCGGATGGAAGCCGGTCTTGTCGATCAGGATGATC
TGGACGAAGAGCATCAGGGGCTCGCGCCAGCCGAACTGTTCGCCAGGCTCAAGGCGCGCATGCCCGACGG
CGAGGATCTCGTCGTGACCCATGGCGATGCCTGCTTGCCGAATATCATGGTGGAAAATGGCCGCTTTTCT
GGATTCATCGACTGTGGCCGGCTGGGTGTGGCGGACCGCTATCAGGACATAGCGTTGGCTACCCGTGATA
TTGCTGAAGAGCTTGGCGGCGAATGGGCTGACCGCTTCCTCGTGCTTTACGGTATCGCCGCTCCCGATTC
GCAGCGCATCGCCTTCTATCGCCTTCTTGACGAGTTCTTCTGAGCGGGACTCTGGGGTTCGAAATGACCG
ACCAAGCGACGCCCAACCTGCCATCACGAGATTTCGATTCCACCGCCGCCTTCTATGAAAGGTTGGGCTT
CGGAATCGTTTTCCGGGACGCCGGCTGGATGATCCTCCAGCGCGGGGATCTCATGCTGGAGTTCTTCGCC
CACCCCAACTTGTTTATTGCAGCTTATAATGGTTACAAATAAAGCAATAGCATCACAAATTTCACAAATA
AAGCATTTTTTTCACTGCATTCTAGTTGTGGTTTGTCCAAACTCATCAATGTATCTTATCATGTCTGTAT
ACCGTCGACCTCTAGCTAGAGCTTGGCGTAATCATGGTCATAGCTGTTTCCTGTGTGAAATTGTTATCCG
CTCACAATTCCACACAACATACGAGCCGGAAGCATAAAGTGTAAAGCCTGGGGTGCCTAATGAGTGAGCT
AACTCACATTAATTGCGTTGCGCTCACTGCCCGCTTTCCAGTCGGGAAACCTGTCGTGCCAGCTGCATTA
ATGAATCGGCCAACGCGCGGGGAGAGGCGGTTTGCGTATTGGGCGCTCTTCCGCTTCCTCGCTCACTGAC
TCGCTGCGCTCGGTCGTTCGGCTGCGGCGAGCGGTATCAGCTCACTCAAAGGCGGTAATACGGTTATCCA
CAGAATCAGGGGATAACGCAGGAAAGAACATGTGAGCAAAAGGCCAGCAAAAGGCCAGGAACCGTAAAAA
GGCCGCGTTGCTGGCGTTTTTCCATAGGCTCCGCCCCCCTGACGAGCATCACAAAAATCGACGCTCAAGT
CAGAGGTGGCGAAACCCGACAGGACTATAAAGATACCAGGCGTTTCCCCCTGGAAGCTCCCTCGTGCGCT
CTCCTGTTCCGACCCTGCCGCTTACCGGATACCTGTCCGCCTTTCTCCCTTCGGGAAGCGTGGCGCTTTC
TCATAGCTCACGCTGTAGGTATCTCAGTTCGGTGTAGGTCGTTCGCTCCAAGCTGGGCTGTGTGCACGAA
CCCCCCGTTCAGCCCGACCGCTGCGCCTTATCCGGTAACTATCGTCTTGAGTCCAACCCGGTAAGACACG
ACTTATCGCCACTGGCAGCAGCCACTGGTAACAGGATTAGCAGAGCGAGGTATGTAGGCGGTGCTACAGA
GTTCTTGAAGTGGTGGCCTAACTACGGCTACACTAGAAGAACAGTATTTGGTATCTGCGCTCTGCTGAAG
CCAGTTACCTTCGGAAAAAGAGTTGGTAGCTCTTGATCCGGCAAACAAACCACCGCTGGTAGCGGTGGTT
TTTTTGTTTGCAAGCAGCAGATTACGCGCAGAAAAAAAGGATCTCAAGAAGATCCTTTGATCTTTTCTAC
GGGGTCTGACGCTCAGTGGAACGAAAACTCACGTTAAGGGATTTTGGTCATGAGATTATCAAAAAGGATC
TTCACCTAGATCCTTTTAAATTAAAAATGAAGTTTTAAATCAATCTAAAGTATATATGAGTAAACTTGGT
CTGACAGTTACCAATGCTTAATCAGTGAGGCACCTATCTCAGCGATCTGTCTATTTCGTTCATCCATAGT
TGCCTGACTCCCCGTCGTGTAGATAACTACGATACGGGAGGGCTTACCATCTGGCCCCAGTGCTGCAATG
ATACCGCGAGACCCACGCTCACCGGCTCCAGATTTATCAGCAATAAACCAGCCAGCCGGAAGGGCCGAGC
GCAGAAGTGGTCCTGCAACTTTATCCGCCTCCATCCAGTCTATTAATTGTTGCCGGGAAGCTAGAGTAAG
TAGTTCGCCAGTTAATAGTTTGCGCAACGTTGTTGCCATTGCTACAGGCATCGTGGTGTCACGCTCGTCG
TTTGGTATGGCTTCATTCAGCTCCGGTTCCCAACGATCAAGGCGAGTTACATGATCCCCCATGTTGTGCA
AAAAAGCGGTTAGCTCCTTCGGTCCTCCGATCGTTGTCAGAAGTAAGTTGGCCGCAGTGTTATCACTCAT
GGTTATGGCAGCACTGCATAATTCTCTTACTGTCATGCCATCCGTAAGATGCTTTTCTGTGACTGGTGAG
TACTCAACCAAGTCATTCTGAGAATAGTGTATGCGGCGACCGAGTTGCTCTTGCCCGGCGTCAATACGGG
ATAATACCGCGCCACATAGCAGAACTTTAAAAGTGCTCATCATTGGAAAACGTTCTTCGGGGCGAAAACT
CTCAAGGATCTTACCGCTGTTGAGATCCAGTTCGATGTAACCCACTCGTGCACCCAACTGATCTTCAGCA
TCTTTTACTTTCACCAGCGTTTCTGGGTGAGCAAAAACAGGAAGGCAAAATGCCGCAAAAAAGGGAATAA
GGGCGACACGGAAATGTTGAATACTCATACTCTTCCTTTTTCAATATTATTGAAGCATTTATCAGGGTTA
TTGTCTCATGAGCGGATACATATTTGAATGTATTTAGAAAAATAAACAAATAGGGGTTCCGCGCACATTT
CCCCGAAAAGTGCCACCTGACGTC
Features (pLannotate 1.2.2; 21 found; start..end, strand, type, name):
     28..80      -  misc_feature   bom (fragment): basis of mobility region from pBR322
    235..614     +  enhancer       CMV enhancer: human cytomegalovirus immediate early enhancer
    615..818     +  promoter       CMV promoter: human cytomegalovirus (CMV) immediate early promoter
    814..847     +  LTR            5' LTR (truncated) (fragment): truncated 5' long terminal repeat (LTR) from HIV-1
    863..881     +  promoter       T7 promoter: promoter for bacteriophage T7 RNA polymerase
   1000..3159    +  CDS            GTSE1: GTSE1_HUMAN - Experimental evidence at protein level: Swiss-Prot protein existence level 1. May be involved in p53-induced cell cycle arrest in G2/M phase by interfering with microtubule rearrangements that are required to enter mitosis. Overexpression delays G2/M phase progression. From Homo sapiens (Human).
   3190..3208    -  promoter       SP6 promoter: promoter for bacteriophage SP6 RNA polymerase
   3234..3458    +  polyA_signal   bGH poly(A) signal: bovine growth hormone polyadenylation signal
   3462..3483    +  promoter       SV40 promoter (fragment): SV40 enhancer and early promoter
   3504..3932    +  rep_origin     f1 ori (sequence partly withheld): f1 bacteriophage origin of replication; arrow indicates direction of (+) strand synthesis
   3946..4275    +  promoter       SV40 promoter: SV40 enhancer and early promoter
   4342..5133    +  CDS            neo: KKA2_KLEPN - Also known as kan, nptII. Experimental evidence at protein level: Swiss-Prot protein existence level 1. Resistance to kanamycin, neomycin, paromomycin, ribostamycin, butirosin and gentamicin B. From Klebsiella pneumoniae.
   5157..5315    +  CDS            ble (fragment): BLE_KLEPN - Experimental evidence at protein level: Swiss-Prot protein existence level 1. Binding protein with a strong affinity to the bleomycin family of antibiotics. Binds to CL990; an antimitotic-antibiotic compound. From Klebsiella pneumoniae.
   5310..5431    +  polyA_signal   SV40 poly(A) signal: SV40 polyadenylation signal
   5504..5520    -  protein_bind   lac operator: The lac repressor binds to the lac operator to inhibit transcription in E. coli. This inhibition can be relieved by adding lactose or isopropyl-β-D-thiogalactopyranoside (IPTG). lac repressor encoded by lacI
   5528..5558    -  promoter       lac promoter: promoter for the E. coli lac operon
   5573..5594    -  protein_bind   CAP binding site: CAP binding activates transcription in the presence of cAMP. E. coli catabolite activator protein
   5607..5699    -  CDS            lacI (fragment): lac repressor; lacI; The lac repressor binds to the lac operator to inhibit transcription in E. coli. This inhibition can be relieved by adding lactose or isopropyl-β-D-thiogalactopyranoside (IPTG).
   5882..6470    -  rep_origin     ori: high-copy-number ColE1/pMB1/pBR322/pUC origin of replication
   6641..7501    -  CDS            AmpR: β-lactamase; bla; confers resistance to ampicillin, carbenicillin, and related antibiotics
   7502..7606    -  promoter       AmpR promoter: bla
