[The description below was written by a language model from this plasmid's Addgene catalogue record and pLannotate feature annotations shown in this document.]
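Description:
pcDNA3.1-HA-GTSE1-S718A is a mammalian expression plasmid built on the pcDNA3.1 backbone, with a sequenced length of about 7.6 kb. It is propagated in E. coli through a high-copy ColE1/pUC-type origin and selected with ampicillin via the β-lactamase (AmpR) gene and its native promoter. An f1 origin is also present, along with short remnants of lac regulatory elements and other small fragments typical of this backbone family. For selection in mammalian cells, the vector carries a neomycin phosphotransferase (neo) cassette driven by the SV40 enhancer/early promoter and terminated by an SV40 polyadenylation signal, which allows G418-based selection of stably transfected cells.

The payload is the human GTSE1 (B99) coding sequence, roughly 2.2 kb, carrying a serine-to-alanine substitution at residue 718 and fused to an N-terminal HA epitope tag supplied by the backbone. The tag itself is listed in the catalogue entry but is not separately annotated in the feature table. Transcription is driven by the human cytomegalovirus immediate-early enhancer and promoter and terminated by the bovine growth hormone poly(A) signal. T7 and SP6 phage promoters flank the insert and can serve for in vitro transcription or as sequencing primer sites.

The stated purpose is expression of HA-tagged GTSE1 S718A. Replacing serine with alanine removes a potential phosphoacceptor. The associated study concerns stabilization of GTSE1 by cyclin D1–CDK4/6-mediated phosphorylation, so the construct is most plausibly a non-phosphorylatable point mutant for comparison with wild-type GTSE1. The record does not explicitly state the role of this particular residue.
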