Addgene plasmid #224734: pcDNA3.1-HA-GTSE1-S718A
Purpose: For expression of HA-tagged GTSE1 protein with S718A mutation
Depositing lab: Michele Pagano. Depositing organization: NYU Grossman School of Medicine. Publication: Stabilization of GTSE1 by cyclin D1-CDK4/6-mediated phosphorylation promotes cell proliferation: relevance in cancer prognosis. Garcia-Vazquez N, Gonzalez-Robles TJ, Lane E, Spasskaya D, Zhang Q, Kerzhnerman M, Jeong Y, Collu M, Simoneschi D, Ruggles KV, Rona G, Kaisari S, Pagano M. bioRxiv [Preprint]. 2025 Jan 23:2024.06.26.600797. doi: 10.1101/2024.06.26.600797. PubMed 38979260.
Backbone
  Vector backbone: pcDNA3.1
  Vector type: Mammalian Expression
Growth in bacteria
  Bacterial resistance: Ampicillin, 100 μg/mL
  Growth temperature: 37°C
  Growth strain: NEB Stable
  Copy number: Unknown
Gene/Insert
  Gene/Insert name: GTSE1 (alt name: B99)
  Species: H. sapiens (human)
  Insert size (bp): 2200
  Mutation: Serine 718 to Alanine
  Entrez Gene: GTSE1 (a.k.a. B99)
  Promoter: CMV
  Tag / fusion protein: HA (N terminal on backbone)
  Cloning method: Unknown
  Sequencing primers: 5′ CMV Forward
Terms and licenses: Academic/Nonprofit Terms; Industry Terms: Not Available to Industry
Depositor comments: Please visit https://doi.org/10.1101/2024.06.26.600797 for bioRxiv preprint.
How to cite: pcDNA3.1-HA-GTSE1-S718A was a gift from Michele Pagano (Addgene plasmid # 224734 ; http://n2t.net/addgene:224734 ; RRID:Addgene_224734)
